Addgene plasmid #1579: L3615
Purpose: (Empty Backbone)
Depositing lab: Andrew Fire. Depositing organization: Carnegie Institution for Science.
Backbone
  Vector backbone: Unknown
  Backbone size (bp): 8224
  Vector type: Worm Expression
Growth in bacteria
  Bacterial resistance: Ampicillin, 100 μg/mL
  Growth temperature: 37°C
  Growth strain: DH5alpha
  Copy number: Unknown
Gene/Insert
  Gene/Insert name: None
  Tag / fusion protein: unc54-204, unc545', IVSA, SV40NLS, gfpN, IVSR, gfpF64L, gfpS65T, IVSS, gfpN146I, gfpM153T, gfpV163A, IVST, gfpC, lacZN, ...
  Cloning method: Restriction Enzyme
Terms and licenses: Academic/Nonprofit Terms; Industry Terms: Not Available to Industry
Depositor comments: See Fire Lab Vector Kit Documentation 1997. Fire Lab Miniprep Number pPD116.03, Ligation number L3615.
How to cite: L3615 was a gift from Andrew Fire (Addgene plasmid # 1579 ; http://n2t.net/addgene:1579 ; RRID:Addgene_1579)
