[The description below was written by a language model from this plasmid's Addgene catalogue record and pLannotate feature annotations shown in this document.]
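Description:
L3615 (miniprep designation pPD116.03) is a Caenorhabditis elegans expression vector from the 1997 Fire Lab Vector Kit, catalogued as an empty backbone of roughly 8.2 kb. The parental backbone is listed as unknown, but the annotated features show a pUC-type bacterial framework: a high-copy ColE1/pMB1 origin, an ampicillin resistance gene (bla) with its own promoter, remnants of the pBR322 rop/bom region, and a lac promoter/operator segment next to a fragment of the pUC18/19 polylinker. It is propagated in E. coli under ampicillin selection. No worm selectable or rescue marker is recorded.

The payload is a modular reporter cassette listed by the depositor under the tag field. It begins with unc-54-derived elements (unc54-204 and an unc-54 5' segment), followed by a synthetic intron (IVSA), an SV40 nuclear localization signal, and a GFP coding region. That GFP region is interrupted by further synthetic introns (IVSR, IVSS, IVST) and carries the F64L, S65T, N146I, M153T and V163A substitutions. It continues into the N-terminal part of lacZ, and the depositor's list is truncated after that point.

The feature table agrees with this layout, showing a GFP-like coding region followed directly by near-full-length E. coli lacZ, which suggests a nuclear-targeted GFP–β-galactosidase fusion. The short trpS and aex-5 matches are automated similarity hits; the trpS hit lies at the GFP–lacZ junction. Synthetic introns are commonly included to improve transgene expression in worms.

The record does not state a specific purpose. The design suggests restriction cloning of regulatory sequences so that their activity can be read out by fluorescence or β-galactosidase staining in transgenic worms.
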