Features (pLannotate 1.2.2; 16 found; start..end, strand, type, name):
     18..55      -  misc_feature   MCS (fragment): pUC18/19 multiple cloning site
    419..1294    +  CDS            vsfGFP-9 (fragment): vsfGFP-9 is a basic (constitutively fluorescent) green fluorescent protein published in 2015, derived from Aequorea victoria. It has low acid sensitivity.
   1289..1369    +  CDS            trpS (fragment): SYW_ECOLI - Experimental evidence at protein level: Swiss-Prot protein existence level 1. Catalyzes the attachment of tryptophan to tRNA(Trp). Amino acylates tRNA(Trp) with both L- and D-tryptophan, although D-tryptophan is a poor substrate (PubMed:10918062). From Escherichia coli (strain K12).
   1374..1506    +  CDS            lacZα (fragment): LacZα fragment of β-galactosidase; lacZ fragment
   1558..1892    +  CDS            lacZ (fragment): β-galactosidase; lacZ
   1939..4929    +  CDS            lacZ: BGAL_ECOLI - Experimental evidence at protein level: Swiss-Prot protein existence level 1. From Escherichia coli (strain K12).
   5482..5634    +  CDS            aex-5 (fragment): AEX5_CAEEL - Also known as kpc-3 From Caenorhabditis elegans.
   5762..5797    +  CDS            rop (fragment): Rop protein, which maintains plasmids at low copy number; rop
   5899..5998    +  misc_feature   bom (fragment): basis of mobility region from pBR322
   6096..6200    +  promoter       AmpR promoter: bla
   6201..7061    +  CDS            AmpR: β-lactamase; bla; confers resistance to ampicillin, carbenicillin, and related antibiotics
   7232..7820    +  rep_origin     ori: high-copy-number ColE1/pMB1/pBR322/pUC origin of replication
   8003..8095    +  CDS            lacI (fragment): lac repressor; lacI; The lac repressor binds to the lac operator to inhibit transcription in E. coli. This inhibition can be relieved by adding lactose or isopropyl-β-D-thiogalactopyranoside (IPTG).
   8108..8129    +  protein_bind   CAP binding site: CAP binding activates transcription in the presence of cAMP. E. coli catabolite activator protein
   8144..8174    +  promoter       lac promoter: promoter for the E. coli lac operon
   8182..8198    +  protein_bind   lac operator: The lac repressor binds to the lac operator to inhibit transcription in E. coli. This inhibition can be relieved by adding lactose or isopropyl-β-D-thiogalactopyranoside (IPTG). lac repressor encoded by lacI
>Addgene plasmid #1579 | L3615 | depositor full sequence | sequence record 189 | Author sequence
ATGACCATGATTACGCCAAGCTTGCATGCCTGCAGGTCGACTCTAGAGGATCCCCAATTCTTGAGACTTC
CACTATCTTCTCTGGCACCCTCCACTACGCGTAGGCGTCTCTCGCTTCGTGTATTCCCGGGAAGCCGGGT
TCCCGTCTCTCCCGCCGCTGCCGCTGCCGCACACAGCTTTACACCTCGTAGAATCCCCAAAGAGGGGCGT
GGCTTGCGGGTGCCAACATCCTCCTGCCGAGGAAGAAGCAGGCACTCATCACTCGCATCATCAACCTCGG
GATTGGCCAAAGGACCCAAAGGTATGTTTCGAATGATACTAACATAACATAGAACATTTTCAGGAGGACC
CTTGGAGGGTACCGAGCTCAGAAAAAATGACTGCTCCAAAGAAGAAGCGTAAGGTACCGGTAGAAAAAAT
GAGTAAAGGAGAAGAACTTTTCACTGGAGTTGTCCCAATTCTTGTTGAATTAGATGGTGATGTTAATGGG
CACAAATTTTCTGTCAGTGGAGAGGGTGAAGGTGATGCAACATACGGAAAACTTACCCTTAAATTTATTT
GCACTACTGGAAAACTACCTGTTCCATGGGTAAGTTTAAACATATATATACTAACTAACCCTGATTATTT
AAATTTTCAGCCAACACTTGTCACTACTCTCACTTATGGTGTTCAATGCTTCTCGAGATACCCAGATCAT
ATGAAACAGCATGACTTTTTCAAGAGTGCCATGCCCGAAGGTTATGTACAGGAAAGAACTATATTTTTCA
AAGATGACGGGAACTACAAGACACGTAAGTTTAAACAGTTCGGTACTAACTAACCATACATATTTAAATT
TTCAGGTGCTGAAGTCAAGTTTGAAGGTGATACCCTTGTTAATAGAATCGAGTTAAAAGGTATTGATTTT
AAAGAAGATGGAAACATTCTTGGACACAAATTGGAATACAACTATATTTCACACAACGTATACATCACTG
CCGACAAACAAAAGAATGGGATCAAAGCGGTAAGTTTAAACATGATTTTACTAACTAACTAATCTGATTT
AAATTTTCAGAACTTCAAAATTAGACACAACATTGAAGATGGAAGCGTTCAACTAGCAGACCATTATCAA
CAAAATACTCCAATTGGCGATGGCCCTGTCCTTTTACCAGACAACCATTACCTGTCCACACAATCTGCCC
TTTCGAAAGATCCCAACGAAAAGAGAGACCACATGGTCCTTCTTGAGTTTGTAACAGCTGCTGGGATTAC
ACATGGCATGGATGAACTATACAAATGCCCGGTGGGTGAAGACCAGAAACAGCACCTCGAACTGAGCCGC
GATATTGCCCAGCGTTTCAACGCGCTGTATGGCGAGATCGATCCCGTCGTTTTACAACGTCGTGACTGGG
AAAACCCTGGCGTTACCCAACTTAATCGCCTTGCAGCACATCCCCCTTTCGCCAGCTGGCGTAATAGCGA
AGAGGCCCGCACCGATCGCCCTTCCCAACAGTTGCGAAGGTAAGTTTAAACAGATCCATACTAACTAACT
TGTTCTGACATAATTTTCAGCTTGAATGGCGAATGGCGCTTTGCCTGGTTTCCGGCACCAGAAGCGGTGC
CGGAAAGCTGGCTGGAGTGCGATCTTCCTGAGGCCGATACTGTCGTCGTCCCCTCAAACTGGCAGATGCA
CGGTTACGATGCGCCCATCTACACCAACGTGACCTATCCCATTACGGTCAATCCGCCGTTTGTTCCCACG
GAGAATCCGACGGGTTGTTACTCGCTCACATTTAATGTTGATGAAAGCTGGCTACAGGAAGGCCAGACGC
GAATTATTTTTGATGGCGTTAACTCGGCGTTTCATCTGTGGTGCAACGGGCGCTGGGTCGGTTACGGCCA
GGTAAGTTTAATTAAGTTGATACTAACTAACAAGATCTGATTAATTTTCAGGACAGTCGTTTGCCGTCTG
AATTTGACCTGAGCGCATTTTTACGCGCCGGAGAAAACCGCCTCGCGGTGATGGTGCTGCGCTGGAGTGA
CGGCAGTTATCTGGAAGATCAGGATATGTGGCGGATGAGCGGCATTTTCCGTGACGTCTCGTTGCTGCAT
AAACCGACTACACAAATCAGCGATTTCCATGTTGCCACTCGCTTTAATGATGATTTCTCCCGCGCTGTAC
TGGAGGCTGAAGTCCAGGTAAGTTTAAACAGGATCTTACTAACTAACATGCTAACACTGAATTTTCAGAT
GTGCGGCGAGTTGCGTGACTACCTACGGGTAACAGTTTCTTTATGGCAGGGTGAAACGCAGGTCGCCAGC
GGCACCGCGCCTTTCGGCGGTGAAATTATCGATGAGCGTGGTGGTTATGCCGATCGCGTCACACTACGTC
TGAACGTCGAAAACCCGAAACTGTGGAGCGCCGAAATCCCGAATCTCTATCGTGCGGTGGTTGAACTGCA
CACCGCCGACGGCACGCTGATTGAAGCAGAAGCCTGCGATGTCGGTTTCCGCGAGGTGCGGATTGAAAAT
GGTCTGCTGCTGCTGAACGGCAAGCCGTTGCTGATTCGAGGCGTTAACCGTCACGAGCATCATCCTCTGC
ATGGTCAGGTCATGGATGAGCAGACGATGGTGCAGGATGTAAGTTTAAACTATTCGTTACTAACTAACTT
TAAACATTTAAATTTTCAGATCCTGCTGATGAAGCAGAACAACTTTAACGCCGTGCGCTGTTCGCATTAT
CCGAACCATCCGCTGTGGTACACGCTGTGCGACCGCTACGGCCTGTATGTGGTGGATGAAGCCAATATTG
AAACCCACGGCATGGTGCCAATGAATCGTCTGACCGATGATCCGCGCTGGCTACCGGCGATGAGCGAACG
CGTAACGCGAATGGTGCAGCGCGATCGTAATCACCCGAGTGTGATCATCTGGTCGCTGGGGAATGGTAAG
TTTAAACAGTTGAATACTAACTAACGGAGATCTTTGAAATTTTCAGAATCAGGCCACGGCGCTAATCACG
ACGCGCTGTATCGCTGGATCAAATCTGTCGATCCTTCCCGCCCGGTGCAGTATGAAGGCGGCGGAGCCGA
CACCACGGCCACCGATATTATTTGCCCGATGTACGCGCGCGTGGATGAAGACCAGCCCTTCCCGGCTGTG
CCGAAATGGTCCATCAAAAAATGGCTTTCGCTACCTGGAGAGACGCGCCCGCTGATTCTTTGCGAGGTAA
GTTTAAACAGAACTCTACTAACTAACACATTAGATCCTAATTTTCAGTACGCTCACGCGATGGGCAACAG
TCTTGGCGGTTTCGCTAAATACTGGCAGGCGTTTCGTCAGTATCCCCGTTTACAGGGCGGCTTCGTCTGG
GACTGGGTGGATCAGTCGCTGATTAAATATGATGAAAACGGCAACCCGTGGTCGGCTTACGGCGGTGATT
TTGGCGATACGCCGAACGATCGCCAGTTCTGTATGAACGGTCTGGTCTTTGCCGACCGCACGCCGCATCC
AGCGTAAGTTTAAACAATAACCTACTAACTAACGTAGATAATTTAAATTTTCAGGCTGACGGAAGCAAAA
CACCAGCAGCAGTTTTTCCAGTTCCGTTTATCCGGGCAAACCATCGAAGTGACCAGCGAATACCTGTTCC
GTCATAGCGATAACGAGCTCCTGCACTGGATGGTGGCGCTGGATGGTAAGCCGCTGGCAAGCGGTGAAGT
GCCTCTGGATGTCGCTCCACAAGGTAAACAGTTGATTGAACTGCCTGAACTACCGCAGCCGGAGAGCGCC
GGGCAACTCTGGCTCACAGTACGCGTAGTGCAACCGAACGCGACCGCATGGTCAGAAGCCGGGCACATCA
GCGCATGGCAGCAGTGGAGGTAAGTTTAAACAAGATCCTACTAACTAACTCTACATTGATGAATTTTCAG
ACTGGCGGAAAACCTCAGTGTGACGCTCCCCGCCGCGTCCCACGCCATCCCGCATCTGACCACCAGCGAA
ATGGATTTTTGCATCGAGCTGGGTAATAAGCGTTGGCAATTTAACCGCCAGTCAGGCTTTCTTTCACAGA
TGTGGATTGGCGATAAAAAACAACTGCTGACGCCGCTGCGCGATCAGTTCACCCGTGCACCGCTGGATAA
CGACATTGGCGTAAGTGAAGCGACCCGCATTGACCCTAACGCCTGGGTCGGTAAGTTTAAACAAAGTTGT
ACTAACTAACGAAGATCTTGATAATTTTCAGAACGCTGGAAGGCGGCGGGCCATTACCAGGCCGAAGCAG
CGTTGTTGCAGTGCACGGCAGATACACTTGCTGATGCGGTGCTGATTACGACCGCTCACGCGTGGCAGCA
TCAGGGGAAAACCTTATTTATCAGCCGGAAAACCTACCGGATTGATGGTAGTGGTCAAATGGCGATTACC
GTTGATGTTGAAGTGGCGAGCGATACACCGCATCCGGCGCGGATTGGCCTGAACTGCCAGCTGGCGCAGG
TAGCAGAGCGGGTAAACTGGCTCGGATTAGGGCCGCAAGAAAACTATCCCGACCGCCTTACTGCCGCCTG
TTTTGACCGCTGGGATCTGCCATTGTCAGACATGTAGTAAGTTTAAACTTGATAGTACTAACTAACATGT
TTCATTTAAATTTTCAGTACCCCGTACGTCTTCCCGAGCGAAAACGGTCTGCGCTGCGGGACGCGCGAAT
TGAATTATGGCCCACACCAGTGGCGCGGCGACTTCCAGTTCAACATCAGCCGCTACAGTCAACAGCAACT
GATGGAAACCAGCCATCGCCATCTGCTGCACGCGGAAGAAGGCACATGGCTGAATATCGACGGTTTCCAT
ATGGGGATTGGTGGCGACGACTCCTGGAGCCCGTCAGTATCGGCGGAATTCCAACTGAGCGCCGGTCGCT
ACCATTACCAACTTGTCTGGTGTCAAAAATAATAGGGGCCGCTGTCATCAGAGTAAGTTTAAACTGAGTT
CTACTAACTAACGAGTAATATTTAAATTTTCAGCATCTCGCGCCCGTGCCTCTGACTTCTAAGTCCAATT
ACTCTTCAACATCCCTACATGCTCTTTCTCCCTGTGCTCCCACCCCCTATTTTTGTTATTATCAAAAAAC
TTCTCTTAATTTCTTTGTTTTTTAGCTTCTTTTAAGTCACCTCTAACAATGAAATTGTGTAGATTCAAAA
ATAGAATTAATTCGTAATAAAAAGTCGAAAAAAATTGTGCTCCCTCCCCCCATTAATAATAATTCTATCC
CAAAATCTACACAATGTTCTGTGTACACTTCTTATGTTTTTTACTTCTGATAAATTTTTTTGAAACATCA
TAGAAAAAACCGCACACAAAATACCTTATCATATGTTACGTTTCAGTTTATGACCGCAATTTTTATTTCT
TCGCACGTCTGGGCCTCTCATGACGTCAAATCATGCTCATCGTGAAAAAGTTTTGGAGTATTTTTGGAAT
TTTTCAATCAAGTGAAAGTTTATGAAATTAATTTTCCTGCTTTTGCTTTTTGGGGTTTCCCCTATTGTTT
GTCAAGATTTCGAGGACGGCGTTTTTCTTGCTAAAATCACAAGTATTGATGAGCACGATGCAAGAAAGAT
CGGAAGAAGGTTTGGGTTTGAGGCTCAGTGGAAGGTGAGTAGAAGTTGATAATTTGAAAGTGGAGTAGTG
TCTATGGGGTTTTTGCCTTAAATGACAGAATACATTCCCAATATACCAAACATAACTGTTTCCTACTAGT
CGGCCGTACGGGCCCTTTCGTCTCGCGCGTTTCGGTGATGACGGTGAAAACCTCTGACACATGCAGCTCC
CGGAGACGGTCACAGCTTGTCTGTAAGCGGATGCCGGGAGCAGACAAGCCCGTCAGGGCGCGTCAGCGGG
TGTTGGCGGGTGTCGGGGCTGGCTTAACTATGCGGCATCAGAGCAGATTGTACTGAGAGTGCACCATATG
CGGTGTGAAATACCGCACAGATGCGTAAGGAGAAAATACCGCATCAGGCGGCCTTAAGGGCCTCGTGATA
CGCCTATTTTTATAGGTTAATGTCATGATAATAATGGTTTCTTAGACGTCAGGTGGCACTTTTCGGGGAA
ATGTGCGCGGAACCCCTATTTGTTTATTTTTCTAAATACATTCAAATATGTATCCGCTCATGAGACAATA
ACCCTGATAAATGCTTCAATAATATTGAAAAAGGAAGAGTATGAGTATTCAACATTTCCGTGTCGCCCTT
ATTCCCTTTTTTGCGGCATTTTGCCTTCCTGTTTTTGCTCACCCAGAAACGCTGGTGAAAGTAAAAGATG
CTGAAGATCAGTTGGGTGCACGAGTGGGTTACATCGAACTGGATCTCAACAGCGGTAAGATCCTTGAGAG
TTTTCGCCCCGAAGAACGTTTTCCAATGATGAGCACTTTTAAAGTTCTGCTATGTGGCGCGGTATTATCC
CGTATTGACGCCGGGCAAGAGCAACTCGGTCGCCGCATACACTATTCTCAGAATGACTTGGTTGAGTACT
CACCAGTCACAGAAAAGCATCTTACGGATGGCATGACAGTAAGAGAATTATGCAGTGCTGCCATAACCAT
GAGTGATAACACTGCGGCCAACTTACTTCTGACAACGATCGGAGGACCGAAGGAGCTAACCGCTTTTTTG
CACAACATGGGGGATCATGTAACTCGCCTTGATCGTTGGGAACCGGAGCTGAATGAAGCCATACCAAACG
ACGAGCGTGACACCACGATGCCTGTAGCAATGGCAACAACGTTGCGCAAACTATTAACTGGCGAACTACT
TACTCTAGCTTCCCGGCAACAATTAATAGACTGGATGGAGGCGGATAAAGTTGCAGGACCACTTCTGCGC
TCGGCCCTTCCGGCTGGCTGGTTTATTGCTGATAAATCTGGAGCCGGTGAGCGTGGGTCTCGCGGTATCA
TTGCAGCACTGGGGCCAGATGGTAAGCCCTCCCGTATCGTAGTTATCTACACGACGGGGAGTCAGGCAAC
TATGGATGAACGAAATAGACAGATCGCTGAGATAGGTGCCTCACTGATTAAGCATTGGTAACTGTCAGAC
CAAGTTTACTCATATATACTTTAGATTGATTTAAAACTTCATTTTTAATTTAAAAGGATCTAGGTGAAGA
TCCTTTTTGATAATCTCATGACCAAAATCCCTTAACGTGAGTTTTCGTTCCACTGAGCGTCAGACCCCGT
AGAAAAGATCAAAGGATCTTCTTGAGATCCTTTTTTTCTGCGCGTAATCTGCTGCTTGCAAACAAAAAAA
CCACCGCTACCAGCGGTGGTTTGTTTGCCGGATCAAGAGCTACCAACTCTTTTTCCGAAGGTAACTGGCT
TCAGCAGAGCGCAGATACCAAATACTGTCCTTCTAGTGTAGCCGTAGTTAGGCCACCACTTCAAGAACTC
TGTAGCACCGCCTACATACCTCGCTCTGCTAATCCTGTTACCAGTGGCTGCTGCCAGTGGCGATAAGTCG
TGTCTTACCGGGTTGGACTCAAGACGATAGTTACCGGATAAGGCGCAGCGGTCGGGCTGAACGGGGGGTT
CGTGCACACAGCCCAGCTTGGAGCGAACGACCTACACCGAACTGAGATACCTACAGCGTGAGCATTGAGA
AAGCGCCACGCTTCCCGAAGGGAGAAAGGCGGACAGGTATCCGGTAAGCGGCAGGGTCGGAACAGGAGAG
CGCACGAGGGAGCTTCCAGGGGGAAACGCCTGGTATCTTTATAGTCCTGTCGGGTTTCGCCACCTCTGAC
TTGAGCGTCGATTTTTGTGATGCTCGTCAGGGGGGCGGAGCCTATGGAAAAACGCCAGCAACGCGGCCTT
TTTACGGTTCCTGGCCTTTTGCTGGCCTTTTGCTCACATGTTCTTTCCTGCGTTATCCCCTGATTCTGTG
GATAACCGTATTACCGCCTTTGAGTGAGCTGATACCGCTCGCCGCAGCCGAACGACCGAGCGCAGCGAGT
CAGTGAGCGAGGAAGCGGAAGAGCGCCCAATACGCAAACCGCCTCTCCCCGCGCGTTGGCCGATTCATTA
ATGCAGCTGGCACGACAGGTTTCCCGACTGGAAAGCGGGCAGTGAGCGCAACGCAATTAATGTGAGTTAG
CTCACTCATTAGGCACCCCAGGCTTTACACTTTATGCTTCCGGCTCGTATGTTGTGTGGAATTGTGAGCG
GATAACAATTTCACACAGGAAACAGCT
