>Addgene plasmid #1579 | L3615 | addgene partial sequence | sequence record 16716 | 1579_m13reverse
GTGCTGCNGTCGACTCTAGAGGATCCCCAATTCTTGAGACTTCCACTATCTTCTCTGGCACCCTCCACTA
CGCGTAGGCGTCTCTCGCTTCGTGTATTCCCGGGAAGCCGGGTTCCCGTCTCTCCCGCCGCTGCCGCTGC
CGCACACAGCTTTACACCTCGTAGAATCCCCAAAGAGGGGCGTGGCTTGCGGGTGCCAACATCCTCCTGC
CGAGGAAGAAGCAGGCACTCATCACTCGCATCATCAACCTCGGGATTGGCCAAAGGACCCAAAGGTATGT
TTCGAATGATACTAACATAACATAGAACATTTTCAGGAGGACCCTTGGAGGGTACCGAGCTCAGAAAAAA
TGACTGCTCCAAAGAAGAAGCGTAAGGTACCGGTAGAAAAAATGAGTAAAGGAGAAGAACTTTTCACTGG
AGTTGTCCCAATTCTTGTTGAATTAGATGGTGATGTTAATGGGCACAAATTTTCTGTCAGTGGAGAGGGT
GAAGGTGATGCAACATACGGAAAACTTACCCTTAAATTTATTTGCACTACTGGAAAACTACCTGTTCCAT
GGGTAAGTTTAAACATATATATACTAACTAACCCTGATTATTTAAATTTTCAGCCAACACTTGTCACTAC
TCTCACTTATGGTGTTCAATGCTTCTCGAGATACCCAGATCATATGAAACAGCATGACTTTTTCAAGAGT
GCCATGCCCGAAGGTTATGTACAGGAAAGAACTATATTTTTCAAAGATGACGGGAACTACAAGACACGTA
AGTTTAAACAGTTCGGTACTAACTAACCATACATATTTAAATTTTCAGGTGCTGAAGTCAAGTTTGAAGG
TGATACCCTTGTTAATAGAATCGAGTTAAAAGGTATTGATTTTAAAGAAGATGGAAACATTCTTGGACAC
AAATTGGAATACAACTATATTTCACACAACGTATACATCACTGCCGACAAACAAAAGAATGGGATCAANG
CGGTAAGTTTAAACATGATTTTACTAACTAACTAATCTGANTTAAATTTTCAGANCTTCCAAATTANACC
CACATNGAANATGGAAGCNGTTCACTAGCANACCTTATTCACAAATACNCNATTGGGAAGGNCNNNTCTT
TNNCNAAAACCATNACCTGTCCCNAATCTGCCTTTCAAAAATCCCACNAAAAAAAACCCCTGGNCTTCTN
GATTTTAANACCGCGGGAATNCNNGGNNGGAAAANNAAAAGNCCGGGGGGAAANAAANANCCCCAATNGC
CGAATNCCNGGTTNCCCCCNTNGGGAANANCCNNTTTANNNNGGGGGAAACCGGGGTNCAATTNCCTNCA
NCCCTNCNGGGGAAAAAANNCCCCCCCNCCCNGNGANAAAACCAAAATTNTATTTNTGGGGNTTTNCCCN
GGGANGGGGCCCNNCCCCCAGGACCNCCCCNCCTAAGTTNGGNGGN
